Addgene plasmid #137892: pGEL083
Purpose: (Empty Backbone) iSTU-CRISPR/Cas9 with RcCat intron, NU structure backbone
Depositing lab: Yong Zhang. Depositing organization: University of Electronic Science and Technology of China. Publication: Intron-Based Single Transcript Unit CRISPR Systems for Plant Genome Editing. Zhong Z, Liu S, Liu X, Liu B, Tang X, Ren Q, Zhou J, Zheng X, Qi Y, Zhang Y. Rice (N Y). 2020 Feb 3;13(1):8. doi: 10.1186/s12284-020-0369-8. PubMed 32016614.
Backbone
  Vector backbone: pZHY988
  Vector type: Plant Expression, CRISPR
Growth in bacteria
  Bacterial resistance: Kanamycin, 50 μg/mL
  Growth temperature: 37°C
  Growth strain: ccdB Survival
  Copy number: High Copy
Gene/Insert
  Gene/Insert name: None
Terms and licenses: Academic/Nonprofit Terms; Industry Terms: Not Available to Industry
How to cite: pGEL083 was a gift from Yong Zhang (Addgene plasmid # 137892 ; http://n2t.net/addgene:137892 ; RRID:Addgene_137892)
