[The description below was written by a language model from this plasmid's Addgene catalogue record and pLannotate feature annotations shown in this document.]
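Description:
pGEL083 is an empty-backbone T-DNA binary vector for plant genome editing, built on pZHY988 and catalogued as an intron-based single transcript unit (iSTU) CRISPR/Cas9 backbone carrying the RcCat intron in an "NU" structure. It is about 15.1 kb. In E. coli it replicates from a high-copy ColE1/pUC-type origin, with a pBR322 bom site, under kanamycin selection (aphA-3). The pVS1 oriV, RepA and StaA functions provide replication and stable maintenance in Agrobacterium. The record specifies a ccdB-tolerant growth strain, which suggests a ccdB counterselection cassette at the guide cloning position, although no ccdB feature was annotated in either sequence record.

Between the nopaline-type left and right T-DNA borders are two plant expression units. The maize polyubiquitin promoter drives Streptococcus pyogenes Cas9, terminated by the Arabidopsis HSP18.2 terminator. In the opposite orientation, an enhanced CaMV 35S promoter drives a hygromycin phosphotransferase gene with the CaMV poly(A) signal, for selecting transformed plant tissue. In the iSTU concept, the guide RNA component sits in an intron associated with the Cas9 transcript, so a single Pol II promoter produces both nuclease and guide and no separate Pol III promoter is needed. The annotated Cas9 span is somewhat longer than the native coding sequence, which would be consistent with an embedded intron. However, the feature tables do not annotate the RcCat intron, the guide scaffold or any RNA-processing elements, and the record does not define "NU". The depositor and sequencing-derived records differ by only a few bases and show the same feature layout. No insert is present, so users add their own guide sequences, typically for Agrobacterium-mediated editing in plants such as rice.
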