Features (pLannotate 1.2.2; 16 found; start..end, strand, type, name):
      8..2004    +  promoter       Ubi promoter: maize polyubiquitin gene promoter
   2029..6414    +  CDS            cas9: CAS9_STRP1 - Also known as csn1 From Streptococcus pyogenes serotype M1.
   6458..6706    +  terminator     HSP terminator: efficient transcription terminator from the Arabidopsis thaliana heat shock protein 18.2 gene (Nagaya et al., 2010)
   6727..6751    +  misc_feature   RB T-DNA repeat: right border repeat from nopaline C58 T-DNA
   7090..7491    +  CDS            Y4CG_SINFN (fragment): Protein inferred from homology: Swiss-Prot protein existence level 3. From Sinorhizobium fredii (strain NBRC 101917 / NGR234).
   8051..8680    +  CDS            pVS1 StaA: stability protein from the Pseudomonas plasmid pVS1 (Heeb et al., 2000)
   9113..10181   +  CDS            pVS1 RepA (fragment): replication protein from the Pseudomonas plasmid pVS1 (Heeb et al., 2000)
  10247..10441   +  rep_origin     pVS1 oriV: origin of replication for the Pseudomonas plasmid pVS1 (Heeb et al., 2000)
  10644..10683   +  CDS            rop (fragment): Rop protein, which maintains plasmids at low copy number; rop
  10785..10925   +  misc_feature   bom: basis of mobility region from pBR322
  11111..11699   -  rep_origin     ori: high-copy-number ColE1/pMB1/pBR322/pUC origin of replication
  11786..12580   -  CDS            KanR: aminoglycoside phosphotransferase; aphA-3; confers resistance to kanamycin
  13005..13029   +  misc_feature   LB T-DNA repeat: left border repeat from nopaline C58 T-DNA
  13107..13281   -  polyA_signal   CaMV poly(A) signal: cauliflower mosaic virus polyadenylation signal
  13322..14332   -  CDS            HygR: aminoglycoside phosphotransferase from E. coli; aph(4)-Ia; confers resistance to hygromycin
  14371..15048   -  promoter       CaMV 35S promoter (enhanced): cauliflower mosaic virus 35S promoter with a duplicated enhancer region
>Addgene plasmid #137892 | pGEL083 | depositor full sequence | sequence record 266267 | pGEL083 sequence 15120 bps
GGCGCGCCTGCAGTGCAGCGTGACCCGGTCGTGCCCCTCTCTTGAGATAATGAGCATTGCATGTCTAAGT
TATAAAAAATTACCACATATTTTTTTTGTCACACTTGTTTGAAGTGCAGTTTATCTATCTTTATACATAT
ATTTAAACTTTACTCTACGAATAATATAATCTATAGTACTACAATAATATCAGTGTTTTAGAGAATCATA
TAAATGAACAGTTAGACATGGTCTAAAGGACAATTGAGTATTTTGACAACAGGACTCTACAGTTTTATCT
TTTTAGTGTGCATGTGTTCTCCTTTTTTTTTGCAAATAGCTTCACCTATATAATACTTCATCCATTTTAT
TAGTACATCCATTTAGGGTTTAGGGTTAATGGTTTTTATAGACTAATTTTTTTAGTACATCTATTTTATT
CTATTTTAGCCTCTAAATTAAGAAAACTAAAACTCTATTTTAGTTTTTTTATTTAATAATTTAGATATAA
AATAGAATAAAATAAAGTGACTAAAAATTAAACAAATACCCTTTAAGAAATTAAAAAAACTAAGGAAACA
TTTTTCTTGTTTCGAGTAGATAATGCCAGCCTGTTAAACGCCGTCGACGAGTCTAACGGACACCAACCAG
CGAACCAGCAGCGTCGCGTCGGGCCAAGCGAAGCAGACGGCACGGCATCTCTGTCGCTGCCTCTGGACCC
CTCTCGAGAGTTCCGCTCCACCGTTGGACTTGCTCCGCTGTCGGCATCCAGAAATTGCGTGGCGGAGCGG
CAGACGTGAGCCGGCACGGCAGGCGGCCTCCTCCTCCTCTCACGGCACCGGCAGCTACGGGGGATTCCTT
TCCCACCGCTCCTTCGCTTTCCCTTCCTCGCCCGCCGTAATAAATAGACACCCCCTCCACACCCTCTTTC
CCCAACCTCGTGTTGTTCGGAGCGCACACACACACAACCAGAACTCCCCCAAATCCACCCGTCGGCACCT
CCGCTTCAAGGTACGCCGCTCGTCCTCCCCCCCCCCCCCTCTCTACCTTCTCAAGATCGGCGTTCCGGTC
CATGGTTAGGGCCCGGTAGTTCTACTTCTGTTCATGTTTGTGTTAGATCCGTGTTTGTGTTAGATCCGTG
CTACTAGCGTTCGTACACGGATGCGACCTGTACGTCAGACACGTTCTGATTGCTAACTTGCCAGTGTTTC
TCTTTGGGGAATCCTGGGATGGCTCTAGCCGTTCCGCAGACGGGATCGATTTCATGATTTTTTTTGTTTC
GTTGCATAGGGTTTGGTTTGCCCTTTTCCTTTATTTCAATATATGCCGTGCACTTGTTTGTCGGGTCATC
TTTTCATGCTTTTTTTTGTCTTGGTTGTGATGATGTGGTCTGGTTGGGCGGTCGTTCAAGATCGGAGTAG
AATTAATTCTGTTTCAAACTACCTGGTGGATTTATTAATTTTGGATCTGTATGTGTGTGCCATACATATT
CATAGTTACGAATTGAAGATGATGGATGGAAATATCGATCTAGGATAGGTATACATGTTGATGCGGGTTT
TACTGATGCATATACAGAGATGCTTTTTGTTCGCTTGGTTGTGATGATGTGGTGTGGTTGGGCGGTCGTT
CATTCGTTCAAGATCGGAGTAGAATACTGTTTCAAACTACCTGGTGTATTTATTAATTTTGGAACTGTAT
GTGTGTGTCATACATCTTCATAGTTACGAGTTTAAGATGGATGGAAATATCGATCTAGGATAGGTATACA
TGTTGATGTGGGTTTTACTGATGCATATACATGATGGCATATGCAGCATCTATTCATATGCTCTAACCTT
GAGTACCTATCTATTATAATAAACAAGTATGTTTTATAATTATTTTGATCTTGATATACTTGGATGATGG
CATATGCAGCAGCTATATGTGGATTTTTTTAGCCCTGCCTTCATACGCTATTTATTTGCTTGGTACTGTT
TCTTTTGTCGATGCTCACCCTGTTGTTTGGTGTTACTTCTGCAGCCTGCAGGTAGATCGCTCGTCGACAT
GGATAAGAAGTACTCTATCGGACTCGATATCGGAACTAACTCTGTGGGATGGGCTGTGATCACCGATGAG
TACAAGGTGCCATCTAAGAAGTTCAAGGTTCTCGGAAACACCGATAGGCACTCTATCAAGAAAAACCTTA
TCGGTGCTCTCCTCTTCGATTCTGGTGAAACTGCTGAGGCTACCAGACTCAAGAGAACCGCTAGAAGAAG
GTACACCAGAAGAAAGAACAGGATCTGCTACCTCCAAGAGATCTTCTCTAACGAGATGGCTAAAGTGGAT
GATTCATTCTTCCACAGGCTCGAAGAGTCATTCCTCGTGGAAGAAGATAAGAAGCACGAGAGGCACCCTA
TCTTCGGAAACATCGTTGATGAGGTGGCATACCACGAGAAGTACCCTACTATCTACCACCTCAGAAAGAA
GCTCGTTGATTCTACTGATAAGGCTGATCTCAGGCTCATCTACCTCGCTCTCGCTCACATGATCAAGTTC
AGAGGACACTTCCTCATCGAGGGTGATCTCAACCCTGATAACTCTGATGTGGATAAGTTGTTCATCCAGC
TCGTGCAGACCTACAACCAGCTTTTCGAAGAGAACCCTATCAACGCTTCAGGTGTGGATGCTAAGGCTAT
CCTCTCTGCTAGGCTCTCTAAGTCAAGAAGGCTTGAGAACCTCATTGCTCAGCTCCCTGGTGAGAAGAAG
AACGGACTTTTCGGAAACTTGATCGCTCTCTCTCTCGGACTCACCCCTAACTTCAAGTCTAACTTCGATC
TCGCTGAGGATGCAAAGCTCCAGCTCTCAAAGGATACCTACGATGATGATCTCGATAACCTCCTCGCTCA
GATCGGAGATCAGTACGCTGATTTGTTCCTCGCTGCTAAGAACCTCTCTGATGCTATCCTCCTCAGTGAT
ATCCTCAGAGTGAACACCGAGATCACCAAGGCTCCACTCTCAGCTTCTATGATCAAGAGATACGATGAGC
ACCACCAGGATCTCACACTTCTCAAGGCTCTTGTTAGACAGCAGCTCCCAGAGAAGTACAAAGAGATTTT
CTTCGATCAGTCTAAGAACGGATACGCTGGTTACATCGATGGTGGTGCATCTCAAGAAGAGTTCTACAAG
TTCATCAAGCCTATCCTCGAGAAGATGGATGGAACCGAGGAACTCCTCGTGAAGCTCAATAGAGAGGATC
TTCTCAGAAAGCAGAGGACCTTCGATAACGGATCTATCCCTCATCAGATCCACCTCGGAGAGTTGCACGC
TATCCTTAGAAGGCAAGAGGATTTCTACCCATTCCTCAAGGATAACAGGGAAAAGATTGAGAAGATTCTC
ACCTTCAGAATCCCTTACTACGTGGGACCTCTCGCTAGAGGAAACTCAAGATTCGCTTGGATGACCAGAA
AGTCTGAGGAAACCATCACCCCTTGGAACTTCGAAGAGGTAAATTTCTAGTTTTTCTCCTTCATTTTCTT
GGGAGACCTTGGTCTCAGTTTTAGAGCTAGAAATAGCAAGTTAAAATAAGGCTAGTCCGTTATCAACTTG
AAAAAGTGGCACCGAGTCGGTGCGTTAGGACCCTTTTCTCTTTTTATTTTTTTGAGCTTTGATCTTTCTT
TAAACTGATCTATTTTTTAATTGATTGGTTATGGTGTAAATATTACATAGCTTTAACTGATAATCTGATT
ACTTTATTTCGTGTGTCTATGATGATGATGATAGTTACAGGTGGTGGATAAGGGTGCTAGTGCTCAGTCT
TTCATCGAGAGGATGACCAACTTCGATAAGAACCTTCCAAACGAGAAGGTGCTCCCTAAGCACTCTTTGC
TCTACGAGTACTTCACCGTGTACAACGAGTTGACCAAGGTTAAGTACGTGACCGAGGGAATGAGGAAGCC
TGCTTTTTTGTCAGGTGAGCAAAAGAAGGCTATCGTTGATCTCTTGTTCAAGACCAACAGAAAGGTGACC
GTGAAGCAGCTCAAAGAGGATTACTTCAAGAAAATCGAGTGCTTCGATTCAGTTGAGATTTCTGGTGTTG
AGGATAGGTTCAACGCATCTCTCGGAACCTACCACGATCTCCTCAAGATCATTAAGGATAAGGATTTCTT
GGATAACGAGGAAAACGAGGATATCTTGGAGGATATCGTTCTTACCCTCACCCTCTTTGAAGATAGAGAG
ATGATTGAAGAAAGGCTCAAGACCTACGCTCATCTCTTCGATGATAAGGTGATGAAGCAGTTGAAGAGAA
GAAGATACACTGGTTGGGGAAGGCTCTCAAGAAAGCTCATTAACGGAATCAGGGATAAGCAGTCTGGAAA
GACAATCCTTGATTTCCTCAAGTCTGATGGATTCGCTAACAGAAACTTCATGCAGCTCATCCACGATGAT
TCTCTCACCTTTAAAGAGGATATCCAGAAGGCTCAGGTTTCAGGACAGGGTGATAGTCTCCATGAGCATA
TCGCTAACCTCGCTGGATCTCCTGCAATCAAGAAGGGAATCCTCCAGACTGTGAAGGTTGTGGATGAGTT
GGTGAAGGTGATGGGAAGGCATAAGCCTGAGAACATCGTGATCGAAATGGCTAGAGAGAACCAGACCACT
CAGAAGGGACAGAAGAACTCTAGGGAAAGGATGAAGAGGATCGAGGAAGGTATCAAAGAGCTTGGATCTC
AGATCCTCAAAGAGCACCCTGTTGAGAACACTCAGCTCCAGAATGAGAAGCTCTACCTCTACTACCTCCA
GAACGGAAGGGATATGTATGTGGATCAAGAGTTGGATATCAACAGGCTCTCTGATTACGATGTTGATCAT
ATCGTGCCACAGTCATTCTTGAAGGATGATTCTATCGATAACAAGGTGCTCACCAGGTCTGATAAGAACA
GGGGTAAGAGTGATAACGTGCCAAGTGAAGAGGTTGTGAAGAAAATGAAGAACTATTGGAGGCAGCTCCT
CAACGCTAAGCTCATCACTCAGAGAAAGTTCGATAACTTGACTAAGGCTGAGAGGGGAGGACTCTCTGAA
TTGGATAAGGCAGGATTCATCAAGAGGCAGCTTGTGGAAACCAGGCAGATCACTAAGCACGTTGCACAGA
TCCTCGATTCTAGGATGAACACCAAGTACGATGAGAACGATAAGTTGATCAGGGAAGTGAAGGTTATCAC
CCTCAAGTCAAAGCTCGTGTCTGATTTCAGAAAGGATTTCCAATTCTACAAGGTGAGGGAAATCAACAAC
TACCACCACGCTCACGATGCTTACCTTAACGCTGTTGTTGGAACCGCTCTCATCAAGAAGTATCCTAAGC
TCGAGTCAGAGTTCGTGTACGGTGATTACAAGGTGTACGATGTGAGGAAGATGATCGCTAAGTCTGAGCA
AGAGATCGGAAAGGCTACCGCTAAGTATTTCTTCTACTCTAACATCATGAATTTCTTCAAGACCGAGATT
ACCCTCGCTAACGGTGAGATCAGAAAGAGGCCACTCATCGAGACAAACGGTGAAACAGGTGAGATCGTGT
GGGATAAGGGAAGGGATTTCGCTACCGTTAGAAAGGTGCTCTCTATGCCACAGGTGAACATCGTTAAGAA
AACCGAGGTGCAGACCGGTGGATTCTCTAAAGAGTCTATCCTCCCTAAGAGGAACTCTGATAAGCTCATT
GCTAGGAAGAAGGATTGGGACCCTAAGAAATACGGTGGTTTCGATTCTCCTACCGTGGCTTACTCTGTTC
TCGTTGTGGCTAAGGTTGAGAAGGGAAAGAGTAAGAAGCTCAAGTCTGTTAAGGAACTTCTCGGAATCAC
TATCATGGAAAGGTCATCTTTCGAGAAGAACCCAATCGATTTCCTCGAGGCTAAGGGATACAAAGAGGTT
AAGAAGGATCTCATCATCAAGCTCCCAAAGTACTCACTCTTCGAACTCGAGAACGGTAGAAAGAGGATGC
TCGCTTCTGCTGGTGAGCTTCAAAAGGGAAACGAGCTTGCTCTCCCATCTAAGTACGTTAACTTTCTTTA
CCTCGCTTCTCACTACGAGAAGTTGAAGGGATCTCCAGAAGATAACGAGCAGAAGCAACTTTTCGTTGAG
CAGCACAAGCACTACTTGGATGAGATCATCGAGCAGATCTCTGAGTTCTCTAAAAGGGTGATCCTCGCTG
ATGCAAACCTCGATAAGGTGTTGTCTGCTTACAACAAGCACAGAGATAAGCCTATCAGGGAACAGGCAGA
GAACATCATCCATCTCTTCACCCTTACCAACCTCGGTGCTCCTGCTGCTTTCAAGTACTTCGATACAACC
ATCGATAGGAAGAGATACACCTCTACCAAAGAAGTGCTCGATGCTACCCTCATCCATCAGTCTATCACTG
GACTCTACGAGACTAGGATCGATCTCTCACAGCTCGGTGGTGATTCAAGGGCTGATCCTAAGAAGAAGAG
GAAGGTTTGACTCGAGATATGAAGATGAAGATGAAATATTTGGTGTGTCAAATAAAAAGCTTGTGTGCTT
AAGTTTGTGTTTTTTTCTTGGCTTGTTGTGTTATGAATTTGTGGCTTTTTCTAATATTAAATGAATGTAA
GATCACATTATAATGAATAAACAAATGTTTCTATAATCCATTGTGAATGTTTTGTTGGATCTCTTCTGCA
GCATATAACTACTGTATGTGCTATGGTATGGACTATGGAATATGATTAAAGATAAGGAGCTCAAACTATC
AGTGTTTGACAGGATATATTGGCGGGTAAACCTAAGAGAAAAGAGCGTTTATTAGAATAACGGATATTTA
AAAGGGCGTGAAAAGGTTTATCCGTTCGTCCATTTGTATGTGCATGCCAACCACAGGGTTCCCCTCGGGA
TCAAAGTACTTTGATCCAACCCCTCCGCTGCTATAGTGCAGTCGGCTTCTGACGTTCAGTGCAGCCGTCT
TCTGAAAACGACATGTCGCACAAGTCCTAAGTTACGCGACAGGCTGCCGCCCTGCCCTTTTCCTGGCGTT
TTCTTGTCGCGTGTTTTAGTCGCATAAAGTAGAATACTTGCGACTAGAACCGGAGACATTACGCCATGAA
CAAGAGCGCCGCCGCTGGCCTGCTGGGCTATGCCCGCGTCAGCACCGACGACCAGGACTTGACCAACCAA
CGGGCCGAACTGCACGCGGCCGGCTGCACCAAGCTGTTTTCCGAGAAGATCACCGGCACCAGGCGCGACC
GCCCGGAGCTGGCCAGGATGCTTGACCACCTACGCCCTGGCGACGTTGTGACAGTGACCAGGCTAGACCG
CCTGGCCCGCAGCACCCGCGACCTACTGGACATTGCCGAGCGCATCCAGGAGGCCGGCGCGGGCCTGCGT
AGCCTGGCAGAGCCGTGGGCCGACACCACCACGCCGGCCGGCCGCATGGTGTTGACCGTGTTCGCCGGCA
TTGCCGAGTTCGAGCGTTCCCTAATCATCGACCGCACCCGGAGCGGGCGCGAGGCCGCCAAGGCCCGAGG
CGTGAAGTTTGGCCCCCGCCCTACCCTCACCCCGGCACAGATCGCGCACGCCCGCGAGCTGATCGACCAG
GAAGGCCGCACCGTGAAAGAGGCGGCTGCACTGCTTGGCGTGCATCGCTCGACCCTGTACCGCGCACTTG
AGCGCAGCGAGGAAGTGACGCCCACCGAGGCCAGGCGGCGCGGTGCCTTCCGTGAGGACGCATTGACCGA
GGCCGACGCCCTGGCGGCCGCCGAGAATGAACGCCAAGAGGAACAAGCATGAAACCGCACCAGGACGGCC
AGGACGAACCGTTTTTCATTACCGAAGAGATCGAGGCGGAGATGATCGCGGCCGGGTACGTGTTCGAGCC
GCCCGCGCACGGCTCAACCGTGCGGCTGCATGAAATCCTGGCCGGTTTGTCTGATGCCAAGCTGGCGGCC
TGGCCGGCCAGCTTGGCCGCTGAAGAAACCGAGCGCCGCCGTCTAAAAAGGTGATGTGTATTTGAGTAAA
ACAGCTTGCGTCATGCGGTCGCTGCGTATATGATGCGATGAGTAAATAAACAAATACGCAAGGGGAACGC
ATGAAGGTTATCGCTGTACTTAACCAGAAAGGCGGGTCAGGCAAGACGACCATCGCAACCCATCTAGCCC
GCGCCCTGCAACTCGCCGGGGCCGATGTTCTGTTAGTCGATTCCGATCCCCAGGGCAGTGCCCGCGATTG
GGCGGCCGTGCGGGAAGATCAACCGCTAACCGTTGTCGGCATCGACCGCCCGACGATTGACCGCGACGTG
AAGGCCATCGGCCGGCGCGACTTCGTAGTGATCGACGGAGCGCCCCAGGCGGCGGACTTGGCTGTGTCCG
CGATCAAGGCAGCCGACTTCGTGCTGATTCCGGTGCAGCCAAGCCCTTACGACATATGGGCCACCGCCGA
CCTGGTGGAGCTGGTTAAGCAGCGCATTGAGGTCACGGATGGAAGGCTACAAGCGGCCTTTGTCGTGTCG
CGGGCGATCAAAGGCACGCGCATCGGCGGTGAGGTTGCCGAGGCGCTGGCCGGGTACGAGCTGCCCATTC
TTGAGTCCCGTATCACGCAGCGCGTGAGCTACCCAGGCACTGCCGCCGCCGGCACAACCGTTCTTGAATC
AGAACCCGAGGGCGACGCTGCCCGCGAGGTCCAGGCGCTGGCCGCTGAAATTAAATCAAAACTCATTTGA
GTTAATGAGGTAAAGAGAAAATGAGCAAAAGCACAAACACGCTAAGTGCCGGCCGTCCGAGCGCACGCAG
CAGCAAGGCTGCAACGTTGGCCAGCCTGGCAGACACGCCAGCCATGAAGCGGGTCAACTTTCAGTTGCCG
GCGGAGGATCACACCAAGCTGAAGATGTACGCGGTACGCCAAGGCAAGACCATTACCGAGCTGCTATCTG
AATACATCGCGCAGCTACCAGAGTAAATGAGCAAATGAATAAATGAGTAGATGAATTTTAGCGGCTAAAG
GAGGCGGCATGGAAAATCAAGAACAACCAGGCACCGACGCCGTGGAATGCCCCATGTGTGGAGGAACGGG
CGGTTGGCCAGGCGTAAGCGGCTGGGTTGTCTGCCGGCCCTGCAATGGCACTGGAACCCCCAAGCCCGAG
GAATCGGCGTGACGGTCGCAAACCATCCGGCCCGGTACAAATCGGCGCGGCGCTGGGTGATGACCTGGTG
GAGAAGTTGAAGGCCGCGCAGGCCGCCCAGCGGCAACGCATCGAGGCAGAAGCACGCCCCGGTGAATCGT
GGCAAGCGGCCGCTGATCGAATCCGCAAAGAATCCCGGCAACCGCCGGCAGCCGGTGCGCCGTCGATTAG
GAAGCCGCCCAAGGGCGACGAGCAACCAGATTTTTTCGTTCCGATGCTCTATGACGTGGGCACCCGCGAT
AGTCGCAGCATCATGGACGTGGCCGTTTTCCGTCTGTCGAAGCGTGACCGACGAGCTGGCGAGGTGATCC
GCTACGAGCTTCCAGACGGGCACGTAGAGGTTTCCGCAGGGCCGGCCGGCATGGCCAGTGTGTGGGATTA
CGACCTGGTACTGATGGCGGTTTCCCATCTAACCGAATCCATGAACCGATACCGGGAAGGGAAGGGAGAC
AAGCCCGGCCGCGTGTTCCGTCCACACGTTGCGGACGTACTCAAGTTCTGCCGGCGAGCCGATGGCGGAA
AGCAGAAAGACGACCTGGTAGAAACCTGCATTCGGTTAAACACCACGCACGTTGCCATGCAGCGTACGAA
GAAGGCCAAGAACGGCCGCCTGGTGACGGTATCCGAGGGTGAAGCCTTGATTAGCCGCTACAAGATCGTA
AAGAGCGAAACCGGGCGGCCGGAGTACATCGAGATCGAGCTAGCTGATTGGATGTACCGCGAGATCACAG
AAGGCAAGAACCCGGACGTGCTGACGGTTCACCCCGATTACTTTTTGATCGATCCCGGCATCGGCCGTTT
TCTCTACCGCCTGGCACGCCGCGCCGCAGGCAAGGCAGAAGCCAGATGGTTGTTCAAGACGATCTACGAA
CGCAGTGGCAGCGCCGGAGAGTTCAAGAAGTTCTGTTTCACCGTGCGCAAGCTGATCGGGTCAAATGACC
TGCCGGAGTACGATTTGAAGGAGGAGGCGGGGCAGGCTGGCCCGATCCTAGTCATGCGCTACCGCAACCT
GATCGAGGGCGAAGCATCCGCCGGTTCCTAATGTACGGAGCAGATGCTAGGGCAAATTGCCCTAGCAGGG
GAAAAAGGTCGAAAAGGCCTCTTTCCTGTGGATAGCACGTACATTGGGAACCCAAAGCCGTACATTGGGA
ACCGGAACCCGTACATTGGGAACCCAAAGCCGTACATTGGGAACCGGTCACACATGTAAGTGACTGATAT
AAAAGAGAAAAAAGGCGATTTTTCCGCCTAAAACTCTTTAAAACTTATTAAAACTCTTAAAACCCGCCTG
GCCTGTGCATAACTGTCTGGCCAGCGCACAGCCGAAGAGCTGCAAAAAGCGCCTACCCTTCGGTCGCTGC
GCTCCCTACGCCCCGCCGCTTCGCGTCGGCCTATCGCGGCCGCTGGCCGCTCAAAAATGGCTGGCCTACG
GCCAGGCAATCTACCAGGGCGCGGACAAGCCGCGCCGTCGCCACTCGACCGCCGGCGCCCACATCAAGGC
ACCCTGCCTCGCGCGTTTCGGTGATGACGGTGAAAACCTCTGACACATGCAGCTCCCGGAAACGGTCACA
GCTTGTCTGTAAGCGGATGCCGGGAGCAGACAAGCCCGTCAGGGCGCGTCAGCGGGTGTTGGCGGGTGTC
GGGGCGCAGCCATGACCCAGTCACGTAGCGATAGCGGAGTGTATACTGGCTTAACTATGCGGCATCAGAG
CAGATTGTACTGAGAGTGCACCATATGCGGTGTGAAATACCGCACAGATGCGTAAGGAGAAAATACCGCA
TCAGGCGCTCTTCCGCTTCCTCGCTCACTGACTCGCTGCGCTCGGTCGTTCGGCTGCGGCGAGCGGTATC
AGCTCACTCAAAGGCGGTAATACGGTTATCCACAGAATCAGGGGATAACGCAGGAAAGAACATGTGAGCA
AAAGGCCAGCAAAAGGCCAGGAACCGTAAAAAGGCCGCGTTGCTGGCGTTTTTCCATAGGCTCCGCCCCC
CTGACGAGCATCACAAAAATCGACGCTCAAGTCAGAGGTGGCGAAACCCGACAGGACTATAAAGATACCA
GGCGTTTCCCCCTGGAAGCTCCCTCGTGCGCTCTCCTGTTCCGACCCTGCCGCTTACCGGATACCTGTCC
GCCTTTCTCCCTTCGGGAAGCGTGGCGCTTTCTCATAGCTCACGCTGTAGGTATCTCAGTTCGGTGTAGG
TCGTTCGCTCCAAGCTGGGCTGTGTGCACGAACCCCCCGTTCAGCCCGACCGCTGCGCCTTATCCGGTAA
CTATCGTCTTGAGTCCAACCCGGTAAGACACGACTTATCGCCACTGGCAGCAGCCACTGGTAACAGGATT
AGCAGAGCGAGGTATGTAGGCGGTGCTACAGAGTTCTTGAAGTGGTGGCCTAACTACGGCTACACTAGAA
GGACAGTATTTGGTATCTGCGCTCTGCTGAAGCCAGTTACCTTCGGAAAAAGAGTTGGTAGCTCTTGATC
CGGCAAACAAACCACCGCTGGTAGCGGTGGTTTTTTTGTTTGCAAGCAGCAGATTACGCGCAGAAAAAAA
GGATCTCAAGAAGATCCTTTGATCTTTTCTACGGGGTCTGACGCTCAGTGGAACGAAAACTCACGTTAAG
GGATTTTGGTCATGCATTCTAGGTACTAAAACAATTCATCCAGTAAAATATAATATTTTATTTTCTCCCA
ATCAGGCTTGATCCCCAGTAAGTCAAAAAATAGCTCGACATACTGTTCTTCCCCGATATCCTCCCTGATC
GACCGGACGCAGAAGGCAATGTCATACCACTTGTCCGCCCTGCCGCTTCTCCCAAGATCAATAAAGCCAC
TTACTTTGCCATCTTTCACAAAGATGTTGCTGTCTCCCAGGTCGCCGTGGGAAAAGACAAGTTCCTCTTC
GGGCTTTTCCGTCTTTAAAAAATCATACAGCTCGCGCGGATCTTTAAATGGAGTGTCTTCTTCCCAGTTT
TCGCAATCCACATCGGCCAGATCGTTATTCAGTAAGTAATCCAATTCGGCTAAGCGGCTGTCTAAGCTAT
TCGTATAGGGACAATCCGATATGTCGATGGAGTGAAAGAGCCTGATGCACTCCGCATACAGCTCGATAAT
CTTTTCAGGGCTTTGTTCATCTTCATACTCTTCCGAGCAAAGGACGCCATCGGCCTCACTCATGAGCAGA
TTGCTCCAGCCATCATGCCGTTCAAAGTGCAGGACCTTTGGAACAGGCAGCTTTCCTTCCAGCCATAGCA
TCATGTCCTTTTCCCGTTCCACATCATAGGTGGTCCCTTTATACCGGCTGTCCGTCATTTTTAAATATAG
GTTTTCATTTTCTCCCACCAGCTTATATACCTTAGCAGGAGACATTCCTTCCGTATCTTTTACGCAGCGG
TATTTTTCGATCAGTTTTTTCAATTCCGGTGATATTCTCATTTTAGCCATTTATTATTTCCTTCCTCTTT
TCTACAGTATTTAAAGATACCCCAAGAAGCTAATTATAACAAGACGAACTCCAATTCACTGTTCCTTGCA
TTCTAAAACCTTAAATACCAGAAAACAGCTTTTTCAAAGTTGTTTTCAAAGTTGGCGTATAACATAGTAT
CGACGGAGCCGATTTTGAAACCGCGGTGATCACAGGCAGCAACGCTCTGTCATCGTTACAATCAACATGC
TACCCTCCGCGAGATCATCCGTGTTTCAAACCCGGCAGCTTAGTTGCCGTTCTTCCGAATAGCATCGGTA
ACATGAGCAAAGTCTGCCGCCTTACAACGGCTCTCCCGCTGACGCCGTCCCGGACTGATGGGCTGCCTGT
ATCGAGTGGTGATTTTGTGCCGAGCTGCCGGTCGGGGAGCTGTTGGCTGGCTGGTGGCAGGATATATTGT
GGTGTAAACAAATTGACGCTTAGACAACTTAATAACACATTGCGGACGTTTTTAATGTACTGAATTAACG
CCGAATTAATTCGGGGGATCTGGATTTTAGTACTGGATTTTGGTTTTAGGAATTAGAAATTTTATTGATA
GAAGTATTTTACAAATACAAATACATACTAAGGGTTTCTTATATGCTCAACACATGAGCGAAACCCTATA
GGAACCCTAATTCCCTTATCTGGGAACTACTCACACATTATTATGGAGAAAATAGAGCTTGTCGATCGTT
AATTAATCACCTCCAAGATCCCGGACGAGTGCTGGGGCGTCGGTTTCCACTATCGGCGAGTACTTCTACA
CAGCCATCGGTCCAGACGGCCGCGCTTCTGCGGGCGATTTGTGTACGCCCGACAGTCCCGGCTCCGGATC
GGACGATTGCGTCGCATCGACCCTGCGCCCAAGCTGCATCATCGAAATTGCCGTCAACCAAGCTCTGATA
GAGTTGGTCAAGACCAATGCGGAGCATATACGCCCGGAGCCGCGGCGATCCTGCAAGCTCCGGATGCCTC
CGCTCGAAGTAGCGCGTCTGCTGCTCCATACAAGCCAACCACGGCCTCCAGAAGAAGATGTTGGCGACCT
CGTATTGGGAATCCCCGAACATCGCCTCGCTCCAGTCAATGACCGCTGTTATGCGGCCATTGTCCGTCAG
GACATTGTTGGAGCCGAAATCCGCGTGCACGAGGTGCCGGACTTCGGGGCAGTCCTCGGCCCAAAGCATC
AGCTCATCGAGAGCCTGCGCGACGGACGCACTGACGGTGTCGTCCATCACAGTTTGCCAGTGATACACAT
GGGGATCAGCAATCGCGCATATGAAATCACGCCATGTAGTGTATTGACCGATTCCTTGCGGTCCGAATGG
GCCGAACCCGCTCGTCTGGCTAAGATCGGCCGCAGCGATCGCATCCATGGCCTCCGCGACCGGCTGCAGA
ACAGCGGGCAGTTCGGTTTCAGGCAGGTCTTGCAACGTGACACCCTGTGCACGGCGGGAGATGCAATAGG
TCAGGCTCTCGCTGAATTCCCCAATGTCAAGCACTTCCGGAATCGGGAGCGCGGCCGATGCAAAGTGCCG
ATAAACATAACGATCTTTGTAGAAACCATCGGCGCAGCTATTTACCCGCAGGACATATCCACGCCCTCCT
ACATCGAAGCTGAAAGCACGAGATTCTTCGCCCTCCGAGAGCTGCATCAGGTCGGACACGCTGTCGAACT
TTTCGATCAGAAACTTCTCGACAGACGTCGCGGTGAGTTCAGGCTTTTTCATCCTAGGAGAGATAGATTT
GTAGAGAGAGACTGGTGATTTCAGCGTGTCCTCTCCAAATGAAATGAACTTCCTTATATAGAGGAAGGTC
TTGCGAAGGATAGTGGGATTGTGCGTCATCCCTTACGTCAGTGGAGATATCACATCAATCCACTTGCTTT
GAAGACGTGGTTGGAACGTCTTCTTTTTCCACGATGCTCCTCGTGGGTGGGGGTCCATCTTTGGGACCAC
TGTCGGCAGAGGCATCTTGAACGATAGCCTTTCCTTTATCGCAATGATGGCATTTGTAGGTGCCACCTTC
CTTTTCTACTGTCCTTTTGATGAAGTGACAGATAGCTGGGCAATGGAATCCGAGGAGGTTTCCCGATATT
ACCCTTTGTTGAAAAGTCTCAATAGCCCTTTGGTCTTCTGAGACTGTATCTTTGATATTCTTGGAGTAGA
CGAGAGTGTCGTGCTCCACCATGTTATCACATCAATCCACTTGCTTTGAAGACGTGGTTGGAACGTCTTC
TTTTTCCACGATGCTCCTCGTGGGTGGGGGTCCATCTTTGGGACCACTGTCGGCAGAGGCATCTTGAACG
ATAGCCTTTCCTTTATCGCAATGATGGCATTTGTAGGTGCCACCTTCCTTTTCTACTGTCCTTTTGATGA
AGTGACAGATAGCTGGGCAATGGAATCCGAGGAGGTTTCCCGATATTACCCTTTGTTGAAAAGTCTCAAT
AGCCCTTTGGTCTTCTGAGACTGTATCTTTGATATTCTTGGAGTAGACGAGAGTGTCGTGCTCCACCATG
