Features (pLannotate 1.2.2; 16 found; start..end, strand, type, name):
      8..2005    +  promoter       Ubi promoter: maize polyubiquitin gene promoter
   2030..6415    +  CDS            cas9: CAS9_STRP1 - Also known as csn1 From Streptococcus pyogenes serotype M1.
   6459..6707    +  terminator     HSP terminator: efficient transcription terminator from the Arabidopsis thaliana heat shock protein 18.2 gene (Nagaya et al., 2010)
   6728..6752    +  misc_feature   RB T-DNA repeat: right border repeat from nopaline C58 T-DNA
   7092..7493    +  CDS            Y4CG_SINFN (fragment): Protein inferred from homology: Swiss-Prot protein existence level 3. From Sinorhizobium fredii (strain NBRC 101917 / NGR234).
   8053..8682    +  CDS            pVS1 StaA: stability protein from the Pseudomonas plasmid pVS1 (Heeb et al., 2000)
   9111..10184   +  CDS            pVS1 RepA: replication protein from the Pseudomonas plasmid pVS1 (Heeb et al., 2000)
  10250..10444   +  rep_origin     pVS1 oriV: origin of replication for the Pseudomonas plasmid pVS1 (Heeb et al., 2000)
  10647..10686   +  CDS            rop (fragment): Rop protein, which maintains plasmids at low copy number; rop
  10778..10918   +  misc_feature   bom: basis of mobility region from pBR322
  11104..11692   -  rep_origin     ori: high-copy-number ColE1/pMB1/pBR322/pUC origin of replication
  11779..12573   -  CDS            KanR: aminoglycoside phosphotransferase; aphA-3; confers resistance to kanamycin
  12998..13022   +  misc_feature   LB T-DNA repeat: left border repeat from nopaline C58 T-DNA
  13100..13274   -  polyA_signal   CaMV poly(A) signal: cauliflower mosaic virus polyadenylation signal
  13315..14325   -  CDS            HygR: aminoglycoside phosphotransferase from E. coli; aph(4)-Ia; confers resistance to hygromycin
  14364..15040   -  promoter       CaMV 35S promoter (enhanced): cauliflower mosaic virus 35S promoter with a duplicated enhancer region
>Addgene plasmid #137892 | pGEL083 | addgene full sequence | sequence record 272837 | Addgene NGS Result
GGCGCGCCTGCAGTGCAGCGTGACCCGGTCGTGCCCCTCTCTTGAGATAAGGTGAGCATTGCATGTCTAA
GTTATAAAAAATTACCACATATTTTTTTTGTCACACTTGTTTGAAGTGCAGTTTATCTATCTTTATACAT
ATATTTAAACTTTACTCTACGAATAATATAATCTATAGTACTACAATAATATCAGTGTTTTAGAGAATCA
TATAAATGAACAGTTAGACATGGTCTAAAGGACAATTGAGTATTTTGACAACAGGACTCTACAGTTTTAT
CTTTTTAGTGTGCATGTGTTCTCCTTTTTTTTTGCAAATAGCTTCACCTATATAATACTTCATCCATTTT
ATTAGTACATCCATTTAGGGTTTAGGGTTAATGGTTTTTATAGACTAATTTTTTTAGTACATCTATTTTA
TTCTATTTTAGCCTCTAAATTAAGAAAACTAAAACTCTATTTTAGTTTTTTTATTTAATAATTTAGATAT
AAAATAGAATAAAATAAAGTGACTAAAAATTAAACAAATACCCTTTAAGAAATTAAAAAAACTAAGGAAA
CATTTTTCTTGTTTCGAGTAGATAATGCCAGCCTGTTAAACGCCGTCGACGAGTCTAACGGACACCAACC
AGCGAACCAGCAGCGTCGCGTCGGGCCAAGCGAAGCAGACGGCACGGCATCTCTGTCGCTGCCTCTGGAC
CCCTCTCGAGAGTTCCGCTCCACCGTTGGACTTGCTCCGCTGTCGGCATCCAGAAATTGCGTGGCGGAGC
GGCAGACGTGAGCCGGCACGGCAGGCGGCCTCCTCCTCCTCTCACGGCACCGGCAGCTACGGGGGATTCC
TTTCCCACCGCTCCTTCGCTTTCCCTTCCTCGCCCGCCGTAATAAATAGACACCCCCTCCACACCCTCTT
TCCCCAACCTCGTGTTGTTCGGAGCGCACACACACACAACCAGAACTCCCCCAAATCCACCCGTCGGCAC
CTCCGCTTCAAGGTACGCCGCTCGTCCTNCCCCCCCCCCCTCTCTACCTTCTCAAGATCGGCGTTCCGGT
CCATGGTTAGGGCCCGGTAGTTCTACTTCTGTTCATGTTTGTGTTAGATCCGTGTTTGTGTTAGATCCGT
GCTACTAGCGTTCGTACACGGATGCGACCTGTACGTCAGACACGTTCTGATTGCTAACTTGCCAGTGTTT
CTCTTTGGGGAATCCTGGGATGGCTCTAGCCGTTCCGCAGACGGGATCGATTTCATGATTTTTTTTGTTT
CGTTGCATAGGGTTTGGTTTGCCCTTTTCCTTTATTTCAATATATGCCGTGCACTTGTTTGTCGGGTCAT
CTTTTCATGCTTTTTTTTGTCTTGGTTGTGATGATGTGGTCTGGTTGGGCGGTCGTTCAAGATCGGAGTA
GAATTAATTCTGTTTCAAACTACCTGGTGGATTTATTAATTTTGGATCTGTATGTGTGTGCCATACATAT
TCATAGTTACGAATTGAAGATGATGGATGGAAATATCGATCTAGGATAGGTATACATGTTGATGCGGGTT
TTACTGATGCATATACAGAGATGCTTTTTGTTCGCTTGGTTGTGATGATGTGGTGTGGTTGGGCGGTCGT
TCATTCGTTCAAGATCGGAGTAGAATACTGTTTCAAACTACCTGGTGTATTTATTAATTTTGGAACTGTA
TGTGTGTGTCATACATCTTCATAGTTACGAGTTTAAGATGGATGGAAATATCGATCTAGGATAGGTATAC
ATGTTGATGTGGGTTTTACTGATGCATATACATGATGGCATATGCAGCATCTATTCATATGCTCTAACCT
TGAGTACCTATCTATTATAATAAACAAGTATGTTTTATAATTATTTTGATCTTGATATACTTGGATGATG
GCATATGCAGCAGCTATATGTGGATTTTTTTAGCCCTGCCTTCATACGCTATTTATTTGCTTGGTACTGT
TTCTTTTGTCGATGCTCACCCTGTTGTTTGGTGTTACTTCTGCAGCCTGCAGGTAGATCGCTCGTCGACA
TGGATAAGAAGTACTCTATCGGACTCGATATCGGAACTAACTCTGTGGGATGGGCTGTGATCACCGATGA
GTACAAGGTGCCATCTAAGAAGTTCAAGGTTCTCGGAAACACCGATAGGCACTCTATCAAGAAAAACCTT
ATCGGTGCTCTCCTCTTCGATTCTGGTGAAACTGCTGAGGCTACCAGACTCAAGAGAACCGCTAGAAGAA
GGTACACCAGAAGAAAGAACAGGATCTGCTACCTCCAAGAGATCTTCTCTAACGAGATGGCTAAAGTGGA
TGATTCATTCTTCCACAGGCTCGAAGAGTCATTCCTCGTGGAAGAAGATAAGAAGCACGAGAGGCACCCT
ATCTTCGGAAACATCGTTGATGAGGTGGCATACCACGAGAAGTACCCTACTATCTACCACCTCAGAAAGA
AGCTCGTTGATTCTACTGATAAGGCTGATCTCAGGCTCATCTACCTCGCTCTCGCTCACATGATCAAGTT
CAGAGGACACTTCCTCATCGAGGGTGATCTCAACCCTGATAACTCTGATGTGGATAAGTTGTTCATCCAG
CTCGTGCAGACCTACAACCAGCTTTTCGAAGAGAACCCTATCAACGCTTCAGGTGTGGATGCTAAGGCTA
TCCTCTCTGCTAGGCTCTCTAAGTCAAGAAGGCTTGAGAACCTCATTGCTCAGCTCCCTGGTGAGAAGAA
GAACGGACTTTTCGGAAACTTGATCGCTCTCTCTCTCGGACTCACCCCTAACTTCAAGTCTAACTTCGAT
CTCGCTGAGGATGCAAAGCTCCAGCTCTCAAAGGATACCTACGATGATGATCTCGATAACCTCCTCGCTC
AGATCGGAGATCAGTACGCTGATTTGTTCCTCGCTGCTAAGAACCTCTCTGATGCTATCCTCCTCAGTGA
TATCCTCAGAGTGAACACCGAGATCACCAAGGCTCCACTCTCAGCTTCTATGATCAAGAGATACGATGAG
CACCACCAGGATCTCACACTTCTCAAGGCTCTTGTTAGACAGCAGCTCCCAGAGAAGTACAAAGAGATTT
TCTTCGATCAGTCTAAGAACGGATACGCTGGTTACATCGATGGTGGTGCATCTCAAGAAGAGTTCTACAA
GTTCATCAAGCCTATCCTCGAGAAGATGGATGGAACCGAGGAACTCCTCGTGAAGCTCAATAGAGAGGAT
CTTCTCAGAAAGCAGAGGACCTTCGATAACGGATCTATCCCTCATCAGATCCACCTCGGAGAGTTGCACG
CTATCCTTAGAAGGCAAGAGGATTTCTACCCATTCCTCAAGGATAACAGGGAAAAGATTGAGAAGATTCT
CACCTTCAGAATCCCTTACTACGTGGGACCTCTCGCTAGAGGAAACTCAAGATTCGCTTGGATGACCAGA
AAGTCTGAGGAAACCATCACCCCTTGGAACTTCGAAGAGGTAAATTTCTAGTTTTTCTCCTTCATTTTCT
TGGGAGACCTTGGTCTCAGTTTTAGAGCTAGAAATAGCAAGTTAAAATAAGGCTAGTCCGTTATCAACTT
GAAAAAGTGGCACCGAGTCGGTGCGTTAGGACCCTTTTCTCTTTTTATTTTTTTGAGCTTTGATCTTTCT
TTAAACTGATCTATTTTTTAATTGATTGGTTATGGTGTAAATATTACATAGCTTTAACTGATAATCTGAT
TACTTTATTTCGTGTGTCTATGATGATGATGATAGTTACAGGTGGTGGATAAGGGTGCTAGTGCTCAGTC
TTTCATCGAGAGGATGACCAACTTCGATAAGAACCTTCCAAACGAGAAGGTGCTCCCTAAGCACTCTTTG
CTCTACGAGTACTTCACCGTGTACAACGAGTTGACCAAGGTTAAGTACGTGACCGAGGGAATGAGGAAGC
CTGCTTTTTTGTCAGGTGAGCAAAAGAAGGCTATCGTTGATCTCTTGTTCAAGACCAACAGAAAGGTGAC
CGTGAAGCAGCTCAAAGAGGATTACTTCAAGAAAATCGAGTGCTTCGATTCAGTTGAGATTTCTGGTGTT
GAGGATAGGTTCAACGCATCTCTCGGAACCTACCACGATCTCCTCAAGATCATTAAGGATAAGGATTTCT
TGGATAACGAGGAAAACGAGGATATCTTGGAGGATATCGTTCTTACCCTCACCCTCTTTGAAGATAGAGA
GATGATTGAAGAAAGGCTCAAGACCTACGCTCATCTCTTCGATGATAAGGTGATGAAGCAGTTGAAGAGA
AGAAGATACACTGGTTGGGGAAGGCTCTCAAGAAAGCTCATTAACGGAATCAGGGATAAGCAGTCTGGAA
AGACAATCCTTGATTTCCTCAAGTCTGATGGATTCGCTAACAGAAACTTCATGCAGCTCATCCACGATGA
TTCTCTCACCTTTAAAGAGGATATCCAGAAGGCTCAGGTTTCAGGACAGGGTGATAGTCTCCATGAGCAT
ATCGCTAACCTCGCTGGATCTCCTGCAATCAAGAAGGGAATCCTCCAGACTGTGAAGGTTGTGGATGAGT
TGGTGAAGGTGATGGGAAGGCATAAGCCTGAGAACATCGTGATCGAAATGGCTAGAGAGAACCAGACCAC
TCAGAAGGGACAGAAGAACTCTAGGGAAAGGATGAAGAGGATCGAGGAAGGTATCAAAGAGCTTGGATCT
CAGATCCTCAAAGAGCACCCTGTTGAGAACACTCAGCTCCAGAATGAGAAGCTCTACCTCTACTACCTCC
AGAACGGAAGGGATATGTATGTGGATCAAGAGTTGGATATCAACAGGCTCTCTGATTACGATGTTGATCA
TATCGTGCCACAGTCATTCTTGAAGGATGATTCTATCGATAACAAGGTGCTCACCAGGTCTGATAAGAAC
AGGGGTAAGAGTGATAACGTGCCAAGTGAAGAGGTTGTGAAGAAAATGAAGAACTATTGGAGGCAGCTCC
TCAACGCTAAGCTCATCACTCAGAGAAAGTTCGATAACTTGACTAAGGCTGAGAGGGGAGGACTCTCTGA
ATTGGATAAGGCAGGATTCATCAAGAGGCAGCTTGTGGAAACCAGGCAGATCACTAAGCACGTTGCACAG
ATCCTCGATTCTAGGATGAACACCAAGTACGATGAGAACGATAAGTTGATCAGGGAAGTGAAGGTTATCA
CCCTCAAGTCAAAGCTCGTGTCTGATTTCAGAAAGGATTTCCAATTCTACAAGGTGAGGGAAATCAACAA
CTACCACCACGCTCACGATGCTTACCTTAACGCTGTTGTTGGAACCGCTCTCATCAAGAAGTATCCTAAG
CTCGAGTCAGAGTTCGTGTACGGTGATTACAAGGTGTACGATGTGAGGAAGATGATCGCTAAGTCTGAGC
AAGAGATCGGAAAGGCTACCGCTAAGTATTTCTTCTACTCTAACATCATGAATTTCTTCAAGACCGAGAT
TACCCTCGCTAACGGTGAGATCAGAAAGAGGCCACTCATCGAGACAAACGGTGAAACAGGTGAGATCGTG
TGGGATAAGGGAAGGGATTTCGCTACCGTTAGAAAGGTGCTCTCTATGCCACAGGTGAACATCGTTAAGA
AAACCGAGGTGCAGACCGGTGGATTCTCTAAAGAGTCTATCCTCCCTAAGAGGAACTCTGATAAGCTCAT
TGCTAGGAAGAAGGATTGGGACCCTAAGAAATACGGTGGTTTCGATTCTCCTACCGTGGCTTACTCTGTT
CTCGTTGTGGCTAAGGTTGAGAAGGGAAAGAGTAAGAAGCTCAAGTCTGTTAAGGAACTTCTCGGAATCA
CTATCATGGAAAGGTCATCTTTCGAGAAGAACCCAATCGATTTCCTCGAGGCTAAGGGATACAAAGAGGT
TAAGAAGGATCTCATCATCAAGCTCCCAAAGTACTCACTCTTCGAACTCGAGAACGGTAGAAAGAGGATG
CTCGCTTCTGCTGGTGAGCTTCAAAAGGGAAACGAGCTTGCTCTCCCATCTAAGTACGTTAACTTTCTTT
ACCTCGCTTCTCACTACGAGAAGTTGAAGGGATCTCCAGAAGATAACGAGCAGAAGCAACTTTTCGTTGA
GCAGCACAAGCACTACTTGGATGAGATCATCGAGCAGATCTCTGAGTTCTCTAAAAGGGTGATCCTCGCT
GATGCAAACCTCGATAAGGTGTTGTCTGCTTACAACAAGCACAGAGATAAGCCTATCAGGGAACAGGCAG
AGAACATCATCCATCTCTTCACCCTTACCAACCTCGGTGCTCCTGCTGCTTTCAAGTACTTCGATACAAC
CATCGATAGGAAGAGATACACCTCTACCAAAGAAGTGCTCGATGCTACCCTCATCCATCAGTCTATCACT
GGACTCTACGAGACTAGGATCGATCTCTCACAGCTCGGTGGTGATTCAAGGGCTGATCCTAAGAAGAAGA
GGAAGGTTTGACTCGAGATATGAAGATGAAGATGAAATATTTGGTGTGTCAAATAAAAAGCTTGTGTGCT
TAAGTTTGTGTTTTTTTCTTGGCTTGTTGTGTTATGAATTTGTGGCTTTTTCTAATATTAAATGAATGTA
AGATCACATTATAATGAATAAACAAATGTTTCTATAATCCATTGTGAATGTTTTGTTGGATCTCTTCTGC
AGCATATAACTACTGTATGTGCTATGGTATGGACTATGGAATATGATTAAAGATAAGGAGCTCAAACTAT
CAGTGTTTGACAGGATATATTGGCGGGTAAACCTAAGAGAAAAGAGCGTTTATTAGAATAATCGGATATT
TAAAAGGGCGTGAAAAGGTTTATCCGTTCGTCCATTTGTATGTGCATGCCAACCACAGGGTTCCCCTCGG
GATCAAAGTACTTTGATCCAACCCCTCCGCTGCTATAGTGCAGTCGGCTTCTGACGTTCAGTGCAGCCGT
CTTCTGAAAACGACATGTCGCACAAGTCCTAAGTTACGCGACAGGCTGCCGCCCTGCCCTTTTCCTGGCG
TTTTCTTGTCGCGTGTTTTAGTCGCATAAAGTAGAATACTTGCGACTAGAACCGGAGACATTACGCCATG
AACAAGAGCGCCGCCGCTGGCCTGCTGGGCTATGCCCGCGTCAGCACCGACGACCAGGACTTGACCAACC
AACGGGCCGAACTGCACGCGGCCGGCTGCACCAAGCTGTTTTCCGAGAAGATCACCGGCACCAGGCGCGA
CCGCCCGGAGCTGGCCAGGATGCTTGACCACCTACGCCCTGGCGACGTTGTGACAGTGACCAGGCTAGAC
CGCCTGGCCCGCAGCACCCGCGACCTACTGGACATTGCCGAGCGCATCCAGGAGGCCGGCGCGGGCCTGC
GTAGCCTGGCAGAGCCGTGGGCCGACACCACCACGCCGGCCGGCCGCATGGTGTTGACCGTGTTCGCCGG
CATTGCCGAGTTCGAGCGTTCCCTAATCATCGACCGCACCCGGAGCGGGCGCGAGGCCGCCAAGGCCCGA
GGCGTGAAGTTTGGCCCCCGCCCTACCCTCACCCCGGCACAGATCGCGCACGCCCGCGAGCTGATCGACC
AGGAAGGCCGCACCGTGAAAGAGGCGGCTGCACTGCTTGGCGTGCATCGCTCGACCCTGTACCGCGCACT
TGAGCGCAGCGAGGAAGTGACGCCCACCGAGGCCAGGCGGCGCGGTGCCTTCCGTGAGGACGCATTGACC
GAGGCCGACGCCCTGGCGGCCGCCGAGAATGAACGCCAAGAGGAACAAGCATGAAACCGCACCAGGACGG
CCAGGACGAACCGTTTTTCATTACCGAAGAGATCGAGGCGGAGATGATCGCGGCCGGGTACGTGTTCGAG
CCGCCCGCGCACGGCTCAACCGTGCGGCTGCATGAAATCCTGGCCGGTTTGTCTGATGCCAAGCTGGCGG
CCTGGCCGGCCAGCTTGGCCGCTGAAGAAACCGAGCGCCGCCGTCTAAAAAGGTGATGTGTATTTGAGTA
AAACAGCTTGCGTCATGCGGTCGCTGCGTATATGATGCGATGAGTAAATAAACAAATACGCAAGGGGAAC
GCATGAAGGTTATCGCTGTACTTAACCAGAAAGGCGGGTCAGGCAAGACGACCATCGCAACCCATCTAGC
CCGCGCCCTGCAACTCGCCGGGGCCGATGTTCTGTTAGTCGATTCCGATCCCCAGGGCAGTGCCCGCGAT
TGGGCGGCCGTGCGGGAAGATCAACCGCTAACCGTTGTCGGCATCGACCGCCCGACGATTGACCGCGACG
TGAAGGCCATCGGCCGGCGCGACTTCGTAGTGATCGACGGAGCGCCCCAGGCGGCGGACTTGGCTGTGTC
CGCGATCAAGGCAGCCGACTTCGTGCTGATTCCGGTGCAGCCAAGCCCTTACGACATATGGGCCACCGCC
GACCTGGTGGAGCTGGTTAAGCAGCGCATTGAGGTCACGGATGGAAGGCTACAAGCGGCCTTTGTCGTGT
CGCGGGCGATCAAAGGCACGCGCATCGGCGGTGAGGTTGCCGAGGCGCTGGCCGGGTACGAGCTGCCCAT
TCTTGAGTCCCGTATCACGCAGCGCGTGAGCTACCCAGGCACTGCCGCCGCCGGCACAACCGTTCTTGAA
TCAGAACCCGAGGGCGACGCTGCCCGCGAGGTCCAGGCGCTGGCCGCTGAAATTAAATCAAAACTCATTT
GAGTTAATGAGGTAAAGAGAAAATGAGCAAAAGCACAAACACGCTAAGTGCCGGCCGTCCGAGCGCACGC
AGCAGCAAGGCTGCAACGTTGGCCAGCCTGGCAGACACGCCAGCCATGAAGCGGGTCAACTTTCAGTTGC
CGGCGGAGGATCACACCAAGCTGAAGATGTACGCGGTACGCCAAGGCAAGACCATTACCGAGCTGCTATC
TGAATACATCGCGCAGCTACCAGAGTAAATGAGCAAATGAATAAATGAGTAGATGAATTTTAGCGGCTAA
AGGAGGCGGCATGGAAAATCAAGAACAACCAGGCACCGACGCCGTGGAATGCCCCATGTGTGGAGGAACG
GGCGGTTGGCCAGGCGTAAGCGGCTGGGTTGCCTGCCGGCCCTGCAATGGCACTGGAACCCCCAAGCCCG
AGGAATCGGCGTGAGCGGTCGCAAACCATCCGGCCCGGTACAAATCGGCGCGGCGCTGGGTGATGACCTG
GTGGAGAAGTTGAAGGCCGCGCAGGCCGCCCAGCGGCAACGCATCGAGGCAGAAGCACGCCCCGGTGAAT
CGTGGCAAGCGGCCGCTGATCGAATCCGCAAAGAATCCCGGCAACCGCCGGCAGCCGGTGCGCCGTCGAT
TAGGAAGCCGCCCAAGGGCGACGAGCAACCAGATTTTTTCGTTCCGATGCTCTATGACGTGGGCACCCGC
GATAGTCGCAGCATCATGGACGTGGCCGTTTTCCGTCTGTCGAAGCGTGACCGACGAGCTGGCGAGGTGA
TCCGCTACGAGCTTCCAGACGGGCACGTAGAGGTTTCCGCAGGGCCGGCCGGCATGGCCAGTGTGTGGGA
TTACGACCTGGTACTGATGGCGGTTTCCCATCTAACCGAATCCATGAACCGATACCGGGAAGGGAAGGGA
GACAAGCCCGGCCGCGTGTTCCGTCCACACGTTGCGGACGTACTCAAGTTCTGCCGGCGAGCCGATGGCG
GAAAGCAGAAAGACGACCTGGTAGAAACCTGCATTCGGTTAAACACCACGCACGTTGCCATGCAGCGTAC
GAAGAAGGCCAAGAACGGCCGCCTGGTGACGGTATCCGAGGGTGAAGCCTTGATTAGCCGCTACAAGATC
GTAAAGAGCGAAACCGGGCGGCCGGAGTACATCGAGATCGAGCTAGCTGATTGGATGTACCGCGAGATCA
CAGAAGGCAAGAACCCGGACGTGCTGACGGTTCACCCCGATTACTTTTTGATCGATCCCGGCATCGGCCG
TTTTCTCTACCGCCTGGCACGCCGCGCCGCAGGCAAGGCAGAAGCCAGATGGTTGTTCAAGACGATCTAC
GAACGCAGTGGCAGCGCCGGAGAGTTCAAGAAGTTCTGTTTCACCGTGCGCAAGCTGATCGGGTCAAATG
ACCTGCCGGAGTACGATTTGAAGGAGGAGGCGGGGCAGGCTGGCCCGATCCTAGTCATGCGCTACCGCAA
CCTGATCGAGGGCGAAGCATCCGCCGGTTCCTAATGTACGGAGCAGATGCTAGGGCAAATTGCCCTAGCA
GGGGAAAAAGGTCGAAAAGGCCTCTTTCCTGTGGATAGCACGTACATTGGGAACCCAAAGCCGTACATTG
GGAACCGGAACCCGTACATTGGGAACCCAAAGCCGTACATTGGGAACCGGTCACACATGTAAGTGACTGA
TATAAAAGAGAAAAAAGGCGATTTTTCCGCCTAAAACTCTTTAAAACTTATTAAAACTCTTAAAACCCGC
CTGGCCTGTGCATAACTGTCTGGCCAGCGCACAGCCGAAGAGCTGCAAAAAGCGCCTACCCTTCGGTCGC
TGCGCTCCCTACGCCCCGCCGCTTCGCGTCGGCCTATCGCGGCCGCTGGCCGCTCAAAAATGGCTGGCCT
ACGGCCAGGCAATCTACCAGGGCGCGGACAAGCCGCGCCGTCGCCACTCGACCGCCGGCGCCCACATCAA
GGCACCCTGCCTCGCGCGTTTCGGTGATGACGGTGAAAACCTCTGACACATGCAGCTCCCGGAAACGGTC
ACAGCTTGTCTGTAAGCGGATGCCGGGAGCAGACAAGCGCGTCAGCGGGTGTTGGCGGGTGTCGGGGCGC
AGCCATGACCCAGTCACGTAGCGATAGCGGAGTGTATACTGGCTTAACTATGCGGCATCAGAGCAGATTG
TACTGAGAGTGCACCATATGCGGTGTGAAATACCGCACAGATGCGTAAGGAGAAAATACCGCATCAGGCG
CTCTTCCGCTTCCTCGCTCACTGACTCGCTGCGCTCGGTCGTTCGGCTGCGGCGAGCGGTATCAGCTCAC
TCAAAGGCGGTAATACGGTTATCCACAGAATCAGGGGATAACGCAGGAAAGAACATGTGAGCAAAAGGCC
AGCAAAAGGCCAGGAACCGTAAAAAGGCCGCGTTGCTGGCGTTTTTCCATAGGCTCCGCCCCCCTGACGA
GCATCACAAAAATCGACGCTCAAGTCAGAGGTGGCGAAACCCGACAGGACTATAAAGATACCAGGCGTTT
CCCCCTGGAAGCTCCCTCGTGCGCTCTCCTGTTCCGACCCTGCCGCTTACCGGATACCTGTCCGCCTTTC
TCCCTTCGGGAAGCGTGGCGCTTTCTCATAGCTCACGCTGTAGGTATCTCAGTTCGGTGTAGGTCGTTCG
CTCCAAGCTGGGCTGTGTGCACGAACCCCCCGTTCAGCCCGACCGCTGCGCCTTATCCGGTAACTATCGT
CTTGAGTCCAACCCGGTAAGACACGACTTATCGCCACTGGCAGCAGCCACTGGTAACAGGATTAGCAGAG
CGAGGTATGTAGGCGGTGCTACAGAGTTCTTGAAGTGGTGGCCTAACTACGGCTACACTAGAAGGACAGT
ATTTGGTATCTGCGCTCTGCTGAAGCCAGTTACCTTCGGAAAAAGAGTTGGTAGCTCTTGATCCGGCAAA
CAAACCACCGCTGGTAGCGGTGGTTTTTTTGTTTGCAAGCAGCAGATTACGCGCAGAAAAAAAGGATCTC
AAGAAGATCCTTTGATCTTTTCTACGGGGTCTGACGCTCAGTGGAACGAAAACTCACGTTAAGGGATTTT
GGTCATGCATTCTAGGTACTAAAACAATTCATCCAGTAAAATATAATATTTTATTTTCTCCCAATCAGGC
TTGATCCCCAGTAAGTCAAAAAATAGCTCGACATACTGTTCTTCCCCGATATCCTCCCTGATCGACCGGA
CGCAGAAGGCAATGTCATACCACTTGTCCGCCCTGCCGCTTCTCCCAAGATCAATAAAGCCACTTACTTT
GCCATCTTTCACAAAGATGTTGCTGTCTCCCAGGTCGCCGTGGGAAAAGACAAGTTCCTCTTCGGGCTTT
TCCGTCTTTAAAAAATCATACAGCTCGCGCGGATCTTTAAATGGAGTGTCTTCTTCCCAGTTTTCGCAAT
CCACATCGGCCAGATCGTTATTCAGTAAGTAATCCAATTCGGCTAAGCGGCTGTCTAAGCTATTCGTATA
GGGACAATCCGATATGTCGATGGAGTGAAAGAGCCTGATGCACTCCGCATACAGCTCGATAATCTTTTCA
GGGCTTTGTTCATCTTCATACTCTTCCGAGCAAAGGACGCCATCGGCCTCACTCATGAGCAGATTGCTCC
AGCCATCATGCCGTTCAAAGTGCAGGACCTTTGGAACAGGCAGCTTTCCTTCCAGCCATAGCATCATGTC
CTTTTCCCGTTCCACATCATAGGTGGTCCCTTTATACCGGCTGTCCGTCATTTTTAAATATAGGTTTTCA
TTTTCTCCCACCAGCTTATATACCTTAGCAGGAGACATTCCTTCCGTATCTTTTACGCAGCGGTATTTTT
CGATCAGTTTTTTCAATTCCGGTGATATTCTCATTTTAGCCATTTATTATTTCCTTCCTCTTTTCTACAG
TATTTAAAGATACCCCAAGAAGCTAATTATAACAAGACGAACTCCAATTCACTGTTCCTTGCATTCTAAA
ACCTTAAATACCAGAAAACAGCTTTTTCAAAGTTGTTTTCAAAGTTGGCGTATAACATAGTATCGACGGA
GCCGATTTTGAAACCGCGGTGATCACAGGCAGCAACGCTCTGTCATCGTTACAATCAACATGCTACCCTC
CGCGAGATCATCCGTGTTTCAAACCCGGCAGCTTAGTTGCCGTTCTTCCGAATAGCATCGGTAACATGAG
CAAAGTCTGCCGCCTTACAACGGCTCTCCCGCTGACGCCGTCCCGGACTGATGGGCTGCCTGTATCGAGT
GGTGATTTTGTGCCGAGCTGCCGGTCGGGGAGCTGTTGGCTGGCTGGTGGCAGGATATATTGTGGTGTAA
ACAAATTGACGCTTAGACAACTTAATAACACATTGCGGACGTTTTTAATGTACTGAATTAACGCCGAATT
AATTCGGGGGATCTGGATTTTAGTACTGGATTTTGGTTTTAGGAATTAGAAATTTTATTGATAGAAGTAT
TTTACAAATACAAATACATACTAAGGGTTTCTTATATGCTCAACACATGAGCGAAACCCTATAGGAACCC
TAATTCCCTTATCTGGGAACTACTCACACATTATTATGGAGAAAATAGAGCTTGTCGATCGTTAATTAAT
CACCTCCAAGATCCCGGACGAGTGCTGGGGCGTCGGTTTCCACTATCGGCGAGTACTTCTACACAGCCAT
CGGTCCAGACGGCCGCGCTTCTGCGGGCGATTTGTGTACGCCCGACAGTCCCGGCTCCGGATCGGACGAT
TGCGTCGCATCGACCCTGCGCCCAAGCTGCATCATCGAAATTGCCGTCAACCAAGCTCTGATAGAGTTGG
TCAAGACCAATGCGGAGCATATACGCCCGGAGCCGCGGCGATCCTGCAAGCTCCGGATGCCTCCGCTCGA
AGTAGCGCGTCTGCTGCTCCATACAAGCCAACCACGGCCTCCAGAAGAAGATGTTGGCGACCTCGTATTG
GGAATCCCCGAACATCGCCTCGCTCCAGTCAATGACCGCTGTTATGCGGCCATTGTCCGTCAGGACATTG
TTGGAGCCGAAATCCGCGTGCACGAGGTGCCGGACTTCGGGGCAGTCCTCGGCCCAAAGCATCAGCTCAT
CGAGAGCCTGCGCGACGGACGCACTGACGGTGTCGTCCATCACAGTTTGCCAGTGATACACATGGGGATC
AGCAATCGCGCATATGAAATCACGCCATGTAGTGTATTGACCGATTCCTTGCGGTCCGAATGGGCCGAAC
CCGCTCGTCTGGCTAAGATCGGCCGCAGCGATCGCATCCATGGCCTCCGCGACCGGCTGCAGAACAGCGG
GCAGTTCGGTTTCAGGCAGGTCTTGCAACGTGACACCCTGTGCACGGCGGGAGATGCAATAGGTCAGGCT
CTCGCTGAATTCCCCAATGTCAAGCACTTCCGGAATCGGGAGCGCGGCCGATGCAAAGTGCCGATAAACA
TAACGATCTTTGTAGAAACCATCGGCGCAGCTATTTACCCGCAGGACATATCCACGCCCTCCTACATCGA
AGCTGAAAGCACGAGATTCTTCGCCCTCCGAGAGCTGCATCAGGTCGGACACGCTGTCGAACTTTTCGAT
CAGAAACTTCTCGACAGACGTCGCGGTGAGTTCAGGCTTTTTCATCCTAGGAGAGATAGATTTGTAGAGA
GAGACTGGTGATTTCAGCGTGTCCTCTCCAAATGAAATGAACTTCCTTATATAGAGGAAGGGTCTTGCGA
AGGATAGTGGGATTGTGCGTCATCCCTTACGTCAGTGGAGATATCACATCAATCCACTTGCTTTGAAGAC
GTGGTTGGAACGTCTTCTTTTTCCACGATGCTCCTCGTGGGTGGGGGTCCATCTTTGGGACCACTGTCGG
CAGAGGCATCTTGAACGATAGCCTTTCCTTTATCGCAATGATGGCATTTGTAGGTGCCACCTTCCTTTTC
TACTGTCCTTTTGATGAAGTGACAGATAGCTGGGCAATGGAATCCGAGGAGGTTTCCCGATATTACCCTT
TGTTGAAAAGTCTCAATAGCCCTTTGGTCTTCTGAGACTGTATCTTTGATATTCTTGGAGTAGACGAGAG
TGTCGTGCTCCACCATGTTCACATCAATCCACTTGCTTTGAAGACGTGGTTGGAACGTCTTCTTTTTCCA
CGATGCTCCTCGTGGGTGGGGGTCCATCTTTGGGACCACTGTCGGCAGAGGCATCTTGAACGATAGCCTT
TCCTTTATCGCAATGATGGCATTTGTAGGTGCCACCTTCCTTTTCTACTGTCCTTTTGATGAAGTGACAG
ATAGCTGGGCAATGGAATCCGAGGAGGTTTCCCGATATTACCCTTTGTTGAAAAGTCTCAATAGCCCTTT
GGTCTTCTGAGACTGTATCTTTGATATTCTTGGAGTAGACGAGAGTGTCGTGCTCCACCATG
